>Addgene plasmid #224405 | pBAD02_CBASS_Vibrio_vulnificus | addgene full sequence | sequence record 444248 | Addgene NGS Result
ATAGTTAAGCCAGTATACACTCCGCTATCGCTACGTGACTGGGTCATGGCTGCGCCCCGACACCCGCCAA
CACCCGCTGACGCGCCCTGACGGGCTTGTCTGCTCCCGGCATCCGCTTACAGACAAGCTGTGACCGTCTC
CGGGAGCTGCATGTGTCAGAGGTTTTCACCGTCATCACCGAAACGCGCGAGGCAGCAGATCAATTCGCGC
GCGAAGGCGAAGCGGCATGCATAATGTGCCTGTCAAATGGACGAAGCAGGGATTCTGCAAACCCTATGCT
ACTCCGTCAAGCCGTCAATTGTCTGATTCGTTACCAATTATGACAACTTGACGGCTACATCATTCACTTT
TTCTTCACAACCGGCACGGAACTCGCTCGGGCTGGCCCCGGTGCATTTTTTAAATACCCGCGAGAAATAG
AGTTGATCGTCAAAACCAACATTGCGACCGACGGTGGCGATAGGCATCCGGGTGGTGCTCAAAAGCAGCT
TCGCCTGGCTGATACGTTGGTCCTCGCGCCAGCTTAAGACGCTAATCCCTAACTGCTGGCGGAAAAGATG
TGACAGACGCGACGGCGACAAGCAAACATGCTGTGCGACGCTGGCGATATCAAAATTGCTGTCTGCCAGG
TGATCGCTGATGTACTGACAAGCCTCGCGTACCCGATTATCCATCGGTGGATGGAGCGACTCGTTAATCG
CTTCCATGCGCCGCAGTAACAATTGCTCAAGCAGATTTATCGCCAGCAGCTCCGAATAGCGCCCTTCCCC
TTGCCCGGCGTTAATGATTTGCCCAAACAGGTCGCTGAAATGCGGCTGGTGCGCTTCATCCGGGCGAAAG
AACCCCGTATTGGCAAATATTGACGGCCAGTTAAGCCATTCATGCCAGTAGGCGCGCGGACGAAAGTAAA
CCCACTGGTGATACCATTCGCGAGCCTCCGGATGACGACCGTAGTGATGAATCTCTCCTGGCGGGAACAG
CAAAATATCACCCGGTCGGCAAACAAATTCTCGTCCCTGATTTTTCACCACCCCCTGACCGCGAATGGTG
AGATTGAGAATATAACCTTTCATTCCCAGCGGTCGGTCGATAAAAAAATCGAGATAACCGTTGGCCTCAA
TCGGCGTTAAACCCGCCACCAGATGGGCATTAAACGAGTATCCCGGCAGCAGGGGATCATTTTGCGCTTC
AGCCATACTTTTCATACTCCCGCCATTCAGAGAAGAAACCAATTGTCCATATTGCATCAGACATTGCCGT
CACTGCGTCTTTTACTGGCTCTTCTCGCTAACCAAACCGGTAACCCCGCTTATTAAAAGCATTCTGTAAC
AAAGCGGGACCAAAGCCATGACAAAAACGCGTAACAAAAGTGTCTATAATCACGGCAGAAAAGTCCACAT
TGATTATTTGCACGGCGTCACACTTTGCTATGCCATAGCATTTTTATCCATAAGATTAGCGGATCCTACC
TGACGCTTTTTATCGCAACTCTCTACTGTTTCTCCATACCCGTTTTTTGGGCTAACAGGAGGAATTAACC
ATGACTGATGAGAGGTTAAATTATCATCAAGCATGTTTTTATCCCATAGAGTCATTAGACAAGCTCACAG
AGTTTCTATCGGGTATTAAGACTTCTTTTGCGTGGGAGCATGTTGGATTACTTACTGATGAACATGTGAA
AAACCAGGTCTATATATTCTATTCACATGAGTTCCGAGCCAGCTGTCGGCTTAACGTAACTGATGCGGAG
CTTAAGGATGCTCTAATGTTGATGGGCTGTGGGGACAATCTTGAAGTTCGCCACCTCCAGGGCCGAAACC
TTTCTCAAGACGAATATGGAACAATAGAGTCGCTATTTAAAATATGGGATTCCTGTGTTAACCAATCTAT
AGTCTTGTCAGTCGATGAGGTTGTCGACTATATTTCCAGGAACATCGAACAGCGATTTAATAAAGGTCGC
GGCAAAGATTTCACACAGCCGACAATTAATCAAGTTATGCGTGATAGTCATGGCTATTGTATGTTTGAAG
GCTGCGGGGATAGGTTAGATATTGATTATCTGACGGGGGCATCTGGCAACTATTCATACTTGGCTCACAA
TGTTGCGTCTTCCGAGAGTGGCCCAAGAGGTATACCTTATCTATCCGAAGAACTTTCTAATGAGCCAGCT
AATATCCTACTTCTATGCGACAAGCATCACCGATTAATAGATCGAGTTGCGTGTGCGGATTACCCTGCAT
CCAGACTTACTCGAATGCGATCAGAGTTTTTAATTAATACTGAGAGATTACTTGAAGGACTGAGTTTCCA
GCCTATTCCTGTTTTTTCAGTACTTTGGCCGGTTGGTGGGCATGTTGTTTCTCCTCCAGAGTTAAGAGAC
ATTGCAGAGAGCTTATCTAGGTTAAGAACTCGCATTAGAGGTACAATGAATAACCTTAGTGATAATGAAC
GCCGATATAGAACCAAACCTGAACGGTTTGCCAAAGAAATGGATGAAATTGTCACAGAGGAAGCAGAAAC
CATAGTTAATCAAACAAAGAATTATGGATATCGAGCGGCGCTATTCGCATTTGGGCCAATGCCTGCTTTG
GTAGGATTAGGGGCGAGCCTAGGAAATAAATCTGAAATCACGCCAATGCTCAGATATCGAGATGGGAACT
GCTGGGTTTGGCCTCAGAATTCTCGGTCAGAAACACCTTACAAGGTGAACTGGAAGAACGAAATAGGCAA
ATCATCTGAAGTCACTATCTCTATAGCATTAACCCAATATCCTGAAGTAATGAAAAAGACTGCAGCAGCG
CTCGGGTATCCTGAGATTGAAATCGTAGCCAATCAAATGGGTAATGCGGCTCTCCCGCACCCGGATAACG
GGTTGGAATTAAAAAGTGAATTTCACGCAATACTGCAAAAACTTCGTGACCAATTTGATGTTAATCGTGT
TCATTTGCTTATCTGTGCATCTAACGCTGCTTGCGTATTTGTAGGCCAAGCCGTCGATCTCTATCAGCCT
GCACTTCTTGTATATGACTTCGATGGTGACATAATGAGGTCTAAGCTGTCGATAACTCAAGTAAACGGAA
AAATTAATCTATCAATACCTCAATGAGTAGCCATTGTTAGAAGAGCCACTCTGTAGCATTACTAAAATTT
GGTCAATTGGCGCTTTACAGAGGAGTAAGGATACATATGACTTTTAAGATTTTAAGCATTGATGGCGGTG
GAATACGGGGAGTTTACCCTGCGCACATACTTAAATGTTTCGAAGAAAAACTCGGAATCAATCTCTTAGA
GTCATTCGACATGATAGCTGGCACTAGTACGGGGTCCATAATTGCGGCTGGTGTTGCCTGCGACATCCGA
GCAACCGAAATAGTTAACATGTACAAAGAACATGGCGAAGATATTTTCAAAAAGAAAAAGTCGAGAATAC
CTTTTAAGAAGTTTCGAAGTATTACGCAACCGTTGCTTGAAAGCGTCTATGACAGTGGCAGCTTATCTAA
AGTTCTTAAAAGTGTTTTCAACGATAGTACTCTTGGGCAAATTGCCAAACCTCTGATTCTACCTGCAACG
GATGTAGGTAACGGCGGAGTTCATGTATTTAAATCGGCTTATGACCCAACGTTTAATCGTGATAGGTTGG
TTAAAGTCAGAGATGCTGTTCTAGCATCTTGCTCAGCCCCAACATATTTTGACCCTCATAAAGTTGATGA
GTACTTGCTATCAGATGGTGGTCTGTGGGCAAACAACCCAGCATTAGTGGCTGTTATCGATGCCCAAAAA
CGACTGGGGATAAATTACGATGATATACAAGTAGTATCCATCGGCACCGGTCATTCCAAAGTCGCCTATG
GTTTAAAGCACAAGGGAGACTGGGGGCTTGCAACGGGCTGGAGGCATAAAGAATTTATAAGTTTCATGCT
ATCGCTTCAGAGCCAAAGCGCGTTGAACTATCTAAAGCTTCATTTGAAGCCTGAGCAAATATTAAGAATT
GATTTTGAGTCCAATACTGATCTGCCACTCGATGATGTTTCTGAAATCGATAATTTGATCAGTTTAGCCG
ACAAGAATTTTACATATGGAAGTAAAGAGATTAGCGATTTTTTCTTAGGAGGAAATGTATAGTGACTCAA
ATAGTTTCTAGGGAAGAGGCTCTATTAACAGCGGCGAAAAAGTTGGATATTTCACCGACTAAATATAGAC
AAGCGATTGAGCGCTTTAATTCAATGAGAACCCACCTAGAGCAAGGTAACTATCCTGGAACATTTCGAGT
CCCAGAGGTATACCTTCAAGGCTCTTTTAAACTTGGAACAGAAATCCGCCCATTTAAAAATAGTAAAGAT
GCAGATTATGATATTGATTTGGTCTGCAACTTGGGACATTCAAAACAGGCAGTACATGCCTCCACTGTAA
AAAATCAGGTTGGGGATCGGATTAAAGAGAATGGCACTTATTCCCGATTGTTAGATGATGAAGGAAAGCG
CTGCTGGACTCTCAACTATGCTGAAGATGACGGTGTTGGATTCCATATGGATATACTCCCTTCTGTTGCA
GAAGACAGCTTATTAGCACAACATCAATCAATTTCTGCTACAAATAAAGATCAACAAAATAGATACTCTT
GGACAACGAGTAACCCGAAGGGATTTGCTGAATGGTTTTATGAAAGAAATGGCACTGCATTTGAACAAGC
AAAATTAACTCAGAAGCAACGCATCTTCAACAATCAAAGACAGTTGTACAATTCAATTGAAGATGTTCCA
AATATCCACGTTAAAACGCCATTGCAGAGGGCTATTCAACTATTAAAGAGACACCGTGACGTAAGGTTTT
CACAATCAGATATTGAAACATTCAAACCAATCTCAATGATCATTACGGTATTAGCTGCCAACAGTTATAA
CAATGAAGCAACTATCTATGACACGTTGAGAAATCTAATATCATCTTTAAACCAGCATTCTCATCAATTA
AGTAATAGCTTTGTTTTTAATGATTACTACGCAAGAAATACCTACACATTAATAACTCGTACGTCTGATG
GAAAGTGGCTTATACCCAACCCTGCTAATCCAGGAGAAAACTTCGCTGACCGATGGCATGAGGAGAATAA
CGCAAGAGCAAATGCTTTCTTCCAATGGGTGGGTTGGCTCAGAGACGACTTTATTAATATTGATAACTCT
ATCGATGAAGATAAGTTTACTAAGTCACTTGTTGATGTATACAAACCAACAAATTTACCTGCACTAAGCT
TTAATGTGCCCCATAAGGAACAGCTTCGATACCCAATCGTTTCACACATCTACTCAGCGAATATAAAAGC
AAGTTATAAATCTAACATATATTGGAAAGAGTTTCAGTCTGGACAGCCTTTACTCAAAGGAAAGGAGTTA
AAGTTCAAACTTAAGACTAATGTTCCTGCACCATTCGACGTTTATTGGCAGGTAGTAAACACAGGTCAAG
AGGCGGCAAATGTAGGGCAGCTTAGAGGTGAAATATCTCCTCAAGGGTACACGACGTTAGGCGAAATTTA
TCGAACAGAATCTACCTCTTACACCGGTGATCATTGGGTAGAGGGATTCGTCATCAAAGATAGTGTATGC
GTTGCGAGAACTGGTGAATTTGTCGTAAGCGTCAGAGATAGGTTCTCTGTATGAATAATGTGAACTTCCA
AGAAGTATTAAGTGCAAAAATTACTGCACTTATGCTGCTAACTAATCTAGGCTTTGTAATATTAAAAACT
TGGTCAACTGATGGTATTCTGTGATAAGAATTCCCAGGCATCAAATAAAACGAAAGGCTCAGTCGAAAGA
CTGGGCCTTTCGTTTTATCTGTTGTTTGTCGGTGAACGCTCTCCAGCTGGTACCATATGGCGGGCAGGAC
GCCCGCCATAAACTGCCAGGCATCAAATTAAGCAGAAGGCCATCCTGACGGATGGCCTTTTTGCGTTTCT
ACAAACTCTTTTGTTTATTTTTCTAAATACATTCAAATATGTATCCGCTCATGAGACAATAACCCTGATA
AATGCTTCAATAATATTGAAAAAGGAAGAGTATGAGTATTCAACATTTCCGTGTCGCCCTTATTCCCTTT
TTTGCGGCATTTTGCCTTCCTGTTTTTGCTCACCCAGAAACGCTGGTGAAAGTAAAAGATGCTGAAGATC
AGTTGGGTGCACGAGTGGGTTACATCGAACTGGATCTCAACAGCGGTAAGATCCTTGAGAGTTTTCGCCC
CGAAGAACGTTTTCCAATGATGAGCACTTTTAAAGTTCTGCTATGTGGCGCGGTATTATCCCGTGTTGAC
GCCGGGCAAGAGCAACTCGGTCGCCGCATACACTATTCTCAGAATGACTTGGTTGAGTACTCACCAGTCA
CAGAAAAGCATCTTACGGATGGCATGACAGTAAGAGAATTATGCAGTGCTGCCATAACCATGAGTGATAA
CACTGCGGCCAACTTACTTCTGACAACGATCGGAGGACCGAAGGAGCTAACCGCTTTTTTGCACAACATG
GGGGATCATGTAACTCGCCTTGATCGTTGGGAACCGGAGCTGAATGAAGCCATACCAAACGACGAGCGTG
ACACCACGATGCCTGTAGCAATGGCAACAACGTTGCGCAAACTATTAACTGGCGAACTACTTACTCTAGC
TTCCCGGCAACAATTAATAGACTGGATGGAGGCGGATAAAGTTGCAGGACCACTTCTGCGCTCGGCCCTT
CCGGCTGGCTGGTTTATTGCTGATAAATCTGGAGCCGGTGAGCGTGGGTCTCGCGGTATCATTGCAGCAC
TGGGGCCAGATGGTAAGCCCTCCCGTATCGTAGTTATCTACACGACGGGGAGTCAGGCAACTATGGATGA
ACGAAATAGACAGATCGCTGAGATAGGTGCCTCACTGATTAAGCATTGGTAACTGTCAGACCAAGTTTAC
TCATATATACTTTAGATTGATTTAAAACTTCATTTTTAATTTAAAAGGATCTAGGTGAAGATCCTTTTTG
ATAATCTCATGACCAAAATCCCTTAACGTGAGTTTTCGTTCCACTGAGCGTCAGACCCCGTAGAAAAGAT
CAAAGGATCTTCTTGAGATCCTTTTTTTCTGCGCGTAATCTGCTGCTTGCAAACAAAAAAACCACCGCTA
CCAGCGGTGGTTTGTTTGCCGGATCAAGAGCTACCAACTCTTTTTCCGAAGGTAACTGGCTTCAGCAGAG
CGCAGATACCAAATACTGTCCTTCTAGTGTAGCCGTAGTTAGGCCACCACTTCAAGAACTCTGTAGCACC
GCCTACATACCTCGCTCTGCTAATCCTGTTACCAGTGGCTGCTGCCAGTGGCGATAAGTCGTGTCTTACC
GGGTTGGACTCAAGACGATAGTTACCGGATAAGGCGCAGCGGTCGGGCTGAACGGGGGGTTCGTGCACAC
AGCCCAGCTTGGAGCGAACGACCTACACCGAACTGAGATACCTACAGCGTGAGCTATGAGAAAGCGCCAC
GCTTCCCGAAGGGAGAAAGGCGGACAGGTATCCGGTAAGCGGCAGGGTCGGAACAGGAGAGCGCACGAGG
GAGCTTCCAGGGGGAAACGCCTGGTATCTTTATAGTCCTGTCGGGTTTCGCCACCTCTGACTTGAGCGTC
GATTTTTGTGATGCTCGTCAGGGGGGCGGAGCCTATGGAAAAACGCCAGCAACGCGGCCTTTTTACGGTT
CCTGGCCTTTTGCTGGCCTTTTGCTCACATGTTCTTTCCTGCGTTATCCCCTGATTCTGTGGATAACCGT
ATTACCGCCTTTGAGTGAGCTGATACCGCTCGCCGCAGCCGAACGACCGAGCGCAGCGAGTCAGTGAGCG
AGGAAGCGGAAGAGCGCCTGATGCGGTATTTTCTCCTTACGCATCTGTGCGGTATTTCACACCGCATATG
GTGCACTCTCAGTACAATCTGCTCTGATGCCGC
Features (pLannotate 1.2.2; 9 found; start..end, strand, type, name):
    156..196     -  CDS            rop (fragment): Rop protein, which maintains plasmids at low copy number; rop
    318..1196    -  CDS            araC: L-arabinose regulatory protein; araC
   1223..1507    +  promoter       araBAD promoter: araBAD; promoter of the L-arabinose operon of E. coli; the araC regulatory gene is transcribed in the opposite direction (Guzman et al., 1995)
   5782..5853    +  terminator     rrnB T1 terminator: transcription terminator T1 from the E. coli rrnB gene
   5914..5941    +  terminator     rrnB T2 terminator: transcription terminator T2 from the E. coli rrnB gene
   5960..6051    +  promoter       AmpR promoter: bla
   6052..6912    +  CDS            AmpR: β-lactamase; bla; confers resistance to ampicillin, carbenicillin, and related antibiotics
   7083..7671    +  rep_origin     ori: high-copy-number ColE1/pMB1/pBR322/pUC origin of replication
   7857..54      -  misc_feature   bom (across the origin): basis of mobility region from pBR322
