[The description below was written by a language model from this plasmid's Addgene catalogue record and pLannotate feature annotations shown in this document.]
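Description:
pBAD02_CBASS_Vibrio_vulnificus is a bacterial expression plasmid of about 7.9 kb, built on the pBAD02 backbone, that carries the type I CBASS (cyclic oligonucleotide-based antiphage signalling system) operon of Vibrio vulnificus strain 99-578 DP-B1. It replicates in E. coli from a ColE1/pMB1-family origin and is listed as high copy. The annotation finds only a short fragment of the rop gene, along with the pBR322 bom (basis of mobility) region. Selection is by ampicillin through a β-lactamase gene driven by its own bla promoter.

The expression module is the standard arabinose-inducible arrangement. The araC regulator is transcribed in one direction and the araBAD promoter faces the other way, so that transcription of the downstream insert is held low without L-arabinose and induced when it is added. The rrnB T1 and T2 terminators close the unit. The roughly 4.3 kb between the promoter and the terminators is not annotated in the feature table, but its position fits the catalogued insert, named Endonuclease_Phospholipase_VvCdnG_AGS-C. That name suggests two effector genes (a nuclease and a phospholipase), the CD-NTase enzyme VvCdnG that would synthesise the nucleotide second messenger, and an AGS-C domain protein. However, the record does not give individual gene boundaries or say whether native regulatory sequence was retained. The insert was produced by gene synthesis from a genome sequence in a public microbial genome database, and no tags or reporters are recorded.

The stated purpose is expression of this CBASS system, and the associated study was a large-scale type I CBASS antiphage screen, which suggests use in testing phage defence and evasion in a heterologous bacterial host.
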