Addgene plasmid #224405: pBAD02_CBASS_Vibrio_vulnificus
Purpose: For expression of the type I CBASS system encoded by Vibrio vulnificus
Depositing lab: Philip Kranzusch. Depositing organization: Dana-Farber Cancer Institute. Publication: A large-scale type I CBASS antiphage screen identifies the phage prohead protease as a key determinant of immune activation and evasion. Richmond-Buccola D, Hobbs SJ, Garcia JM, Toyoda H, Gao J, Shao S, Lee ASY, Kranzusch PJ. Cell Host Microbe. 2024 Jul 10;32(7):1074-1088.e5. doi: 10.1016/j.chom.2024.05.021. Epub 2024 Jun 24. PubMed 38917809.
Backbone
  Vector backbone: pBAD02
  Vector type: Bacterial Expression
Growth in bacteria
  Bacterial resistance: Ampicillin, 100 μg/mL
  Growth temperature: 37°C
  Growth strain: DH5alpha
  Copy number: High Copy
Gene/Insert
  Gene/Insert name: Endonuclease_Phospholipase_VvCdnG_AGS-C
  Species: Vibrio vulnificus 99-578 DP-B1
  Cloning method: Gene Synthesis
Terms and licenses: Academic/Nonprofit Terms; Industry Terms: Not Available to Industry
Depositor comments: Genome sourced from Integrated Microbial Genomes & Microbiomes (IMG/M), Genome 2645727933
How to cite: pBAD02_CBASS_Vibrio_vulnificus was a gift from Philip Kranzusch (Addgene plasmid # 224405 ; http://n2t.net/addgene:224405 ; RRID:Addgene_224405)
